Addgene plasmid #8837: pKM596
Purpose: (Empty Backbone)
Depositing lab: David Waugh. Depositing organization: National Cancer Institute (NCI). Publication: Maltodextrin-binding proteins from diverse bacteria and archaea are potent solubility enhancers. Fox JD, Routzahn KM, Bucher MH, Waugh DS. FEBS Lett. 2003 Feb 27. 537(1-3):53-7. 10.1016/S0014-5793(03)00070-X PubMed 12606030.
Backbone
  Vector backbone: pMal-C2
  Backbone manufacturer: New England Biolabs
  Backbone size (bp): 6700
  Modifications to backbone: DNA encoding presumptive N-terminal signal peptide deleted.
  Vector type: Bacterial Expression
  Tag / fusion protein: E. coli MBP (N terminal on backbone)
Growth in bacteria
  Bacterial resistance: Ampicillin, 100 μg/mL
  Growth temperature: 37°C
  Growth strain: DB5
  Growth instructions: Because it carries a gene (ccdB ) that encodes a lethal DNA gyrase poison, this vector must be propogated in an E. coli gyrA mutant such as DB3 or DB5 (Invitrogen), which is immune to the action of CcdB.
  Copy number: Low Copy
Gene/Insert
  Cloning method: Gateway Cloning
  Sequencing primers: 5′ MBP-F; 3′ M13_pUC_fwd; M13-F20
Terms and licenses: Academic/Nonprofit Terms; Industry Terms: Not Available to Industry
Depositor comments: A Gateway destination vector for the production of recombinant proteins as fusions to the C-terminus of E. coli maltose-binding protein. Presumptive N-terminal signal peptide deleted.
How to cite: pKM596 was a gift from David Waugh (Addgene plasmid # 8837 ; http://n2t.net/addgene:8837 ; RRID:Addgene_8837)
