[The description below was written by a language model from this plasmid's Addgene catalogue record and pLannotate feature annotations shown in this document.]
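Description:
pKM596 is an empty Gateway destination vector for bacterial expression, built on the pMal-C2 backbone and designed to produce recombinant proteins fused to the C-terminus of E. coli maltose-binding protein (MBP). The MBP coding sequence lacks its presumptive N-terminal signal peptide, so fusion proteins remain in the cytoplasm. Transcription is driven by the tac promoter under control of a lac operator, and the plasmid carries its own lacI gene expressed from the lacIq promoter, giving tight repression that is relieved by IPTG. The rrnB T1 and T2 terminators lie downstream of the cloning region, preceded by a residual lacZα fragment inherited from the parent vector.

Immediately after MBP sits the Gateway cassette. Its attR1 and attR2 sites flank a chloramphenicol acetyltransferase gene and the ccdB gyrase poison gene, along with a ccdA fragment. In an LR recombination with an entry clone, this cassette is replaced by the gene of interest in frame with MBP, and ccdB provides counterselection against unrecombined vector in ordinary strains. For the same reason, the empty vector has to be maintained in a CcdB-resistant gyrA mutant host.

The plasmid is selected with ampicillin through bla. It replicates from a pBR322-type ColE1 origin accompanied by bom and rop, consistent with its low-copy listing, and an M13 origin allows single-stranded DNA production.

Two sequence records are given, of 8,429 and 8,264 nt. They have the same overall architecture and differ mainly in the region between attR1 and the chloramphenicol resistance gene. Both are larger than the 6,700 bp listed for the backbone, which is consistent with the added cassette. The associated work used such vectors to assess maltodextrin-binding proteins as solubility enhancers.
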