Features (pLannotate 1.2.2; 24 found; start..end, strand, type, name):
      3..80      +  promoter       lacIq promoter: lacI (mutant); In the lacIq allele, a single base change in the promoter boosts expression of the lacI gene about 10-fold.
     81..1163    +  CDS            lacI: lac repressor; lacI; The lac repressor binds to the lac operator to inhibit transcription in E. coli. This inhibition can be relieved by adding lactose or isopropyl-β-D-thiogalactopyranoside (IPTG).
   1176..1197    +  protein_bind   CAP binding site: CAP binding activates transcription in the presence of cAMP. E. coli catabolite activator protein
   1216..1233    +  promoter       tet promoter (fragment): E. coli promoter for tetracycline efflux protein gene
   1406..1434    +  promoter       tac promoter: strong E. coli promoter; hybrid between the trp and lac UV5 promoters
   1442..1458    +  protein_bind   lac operator: The lac repressor binds to the lac operator to inhibit transcription in E. coli. This inhibition can be relieved by adding lactose or isopropyl-β-D-thiogalactopyranoside (IPTG). lac repressor encoded by lacI
   1528..2628    +  CDS            MBP: maltose binding protein from E. coli; malE (mutated); This version of the gene does not encode a signal sequence, so MBP will remain in the cytosol.
   2638..2762    +  protein_bind   attR1: mutant version of attR; recombination site for the Gateway® LR reaction LR Clonase™
   2936..3038    +  promoter       cat promoter: promoter of the E. coli cat gene encoding chloramphenicol acetyltransferase
   3039..3698    +  CDS            CmR: chloramphenicol acetyltransferase; cat; confers resistance to chloramphenicol
   3877..4035    +  CDS            ccdA (fragment): CCDA_ECO57 - Also known as H, letA. Experimental evidence at protein level: Swiss-Prot protein existence level 1. Antitoxin component of a type II toxin-antitoxin (TA) system which inhibits the post-segregational killing (PSK) of plasmid-free cells, also referred to as a plasmid addiction system. Binds to and blocks the activity of CcdB; will also remove bound CcdB protein from the CcdB-GyrA complex by forming a CcdA-CcdB complex, a process termed rejuvenation. Functions as a transcriptional corepressor for the ccdAB operon, repression also requires CcdB (By similarity). From Escherichia coli
   4040..4342    +  CDS            ccdB: CCDB_ECOLI - Also known as G, letB, letD. Experimental evidence at protein level: Swiss-Prot protein existence level 1. Toxic component of a type II toxin-antitoxin (TA) system, functioning in plasmid maintainence. Responsible for the post- segregational killing (PSK) of plasmid-free cells, also referred to as a plasmid addiction system. Half-life of over 2 hours. Cell killing by CcdB is accompanied by filamentation, defects in chromosome and plasmid segregation, defects in cell division, formation of anucleate cells, decreased DNA synthesis and plasmid loss. Interferes with the activity of DN
   4386..4510    -  protein_bind   attR2: mutant version of attR; recombination site for the Gateway® LR reaction LR Clonase™
   4521..4675    +  CDS            lacZα (fragment): LacZα fragment of β-galactosidase; lacZ fragment
   4768..4883    +  ncRNA          5S rRNA: Accession: RF00001 - 5S ribosomal RNA
   4887..4973    +  terminator     rrnB T1 terminator: Escherichia coli rrnB; transcription terminator T1 from the E. coli rrnB gene
   5065..5092    +  terminator     rrnB T2 terminator: transcription terminator T2 from the E. coli rrnB gene
   5111..5202    +  promoter       AmpR promoter: bla
   5203..6063    +  CDS            AmpR: β-lactamase; bla; confers resistance to ampicillin, carbenicillin, and related antibiotics
   6105..6618    -  rep_origin     M13 ori (sequence partly withheld): M13 bacteriophage origin of replication; arrow indicates direction of (+) strand synthesis
   6729..7317    +  rep_origin     ori: high-copy-number ColE1/pMB1/pBR322/pUC origin of replication
   7503..7643    -  misc_feature   bom: basis of mobility region from pBR322
   7745..7936    -  CDS            rop: Rop protein, which maintains plasmids at low copy number; rop
   7953..8333    +  CDS            YPB1_ECOLX: Protein predicted: Swiss-Prot protein existence level 4. From Escherichia coli.
>Addgene plasmid #8837 | pKM596 | addgene full sequence | sequence record 485988 | Addgene Long Read Sequencing Result
CCGACACCATCGAATGGTGCAAAACCTTTCGCGGTATGGCATGATAGCGCCCGGAAGAGAGTCAATTCAG
GGTGGTGAATGTGAAACCAGTAACGTTATACGATGTCGCAGAGTATGCCGGTGTCTCTTATCAGACCGTT
TCCCGCGTGGTGAACCAGGCCAGCCACGTTTCTGCGAAAACGCGGGAAAAAGTGGAAGCGGCGATGGCGG
AGCTGAATTACATTCCCAACCGCGTGGCACAACAACTGGCGGGCAAACAGTCGTTGCTGATTGGCGTTGC
CACCTCCAGTCTGGCCCTGCACGCGCCGTCGCAAATTGTCGCGGCGATTAAATCTCGCGCCGATCAACTG
GGTGCCAGCGTGGTGGTGTCGATGGTAGAACGAAGCGGCGTCGAAGCCTGTAAAGCGGCGGTGCACAATC
TTCTCGCGCAACGCGTCAGTGGGCTGATCATTAACTATCCGCTGGATGACCAGGATGCCATTGCTGTGGA
AGCTGCCTGCACTAATGTTCCGGCGTTATTTCTTGATGTCTCTGACCAGACACCCATCAACAGTATTATT
TTCTCCCATGAAGACGGTACGCGACTGGGCGTGGAGCATCTGGTCGCATTGGGTCACCAGCAAATCGCGC
TGTTAGCGGGCCCATTAAGTTCTGTCTCGGCGCGTCTGCGTCTGGCTGGCTGGCATAAATATCTCACTCG
CAATCAAATTCAGCCGATAGCGGAACGGGAAGGCGACTGGAGTGCCATGTCCGGTTTTCAACAAACCATG
CAAATGCTGAATGAGGGCATCGTTCCCACTGCGATGCTGGTTGCCAACGATCAGATGGCGCTGGGCGCAA
TGCGCGCCATTACCGAGTCCGGGCTGCGCGTTGGTGCGGATATCTCGGTAGTGGGATACGACGATACCGA
AGACAGCTCATGTTATATCCCGCCGTTAACCACCATCAAACAGGATTTTCGCCTGCTGGGGCAAACCAGC
GTGGACCGCTTGCTGCAACTCTCTCAGGGCCAGGCGGTGAAGGGCAATCAGCTGTTGCCCGTCTCACTGG
TGAAAAGAAAAACCACCCTGGCGCCCAATACGCAAACCGCCTCTCCCCGCGCGTTGGCCGATTCATTAAT
GCAGCTGGCACGACAGGTTTCCCGACTGGAAAGCGGGCAGTGAGCGCAACGCAATTAATGTAAGTTAGCT
CACTCATTAGGCACAATTCTCATGTTTGACAGCTTATCATCGACTGCACGGTGCACCAATGCTTCTGGCG
TCAGGCAGCCATCGGAAGCTGTGGTATGGCTGTGCAGGTCGTAAATCACTGCATAATTCGTGTCGCTCAA
GGCGCACTCCCGTTCTGGATAATGTTTTTTGCGCCGACATCATAACGGTTCTGGCAAATATTCTGAAATG
AGCTGTTGACAATTAATCATCGGCTCGTATAATGTGTGGAATTGTGAGCGGATAACAATTTCACACAGGA
AACAGCCAGTCCGTTTAGGTGTTTTCACGAGCACTTCACCAACAAGGACCATAGATTATGAAAACTGAAG
AAGGTAAACTGGTAATCTGGATTAACGGCGATAAAGGCTATAACGGTCTCGCTGAAGTCGGTAAGAAATT
CGAGAAAGATACCGGAATTAAAGTCACCGTTGAGCATCCGGATAAACTGGAAGAGAAATTCCCACAGGTT
GCGGCAACTGGCGATGGCCCTGACATTATCTTCTGGGCACACGACCGCTTTGGTGGCTACGCTCAATCTG
GCCTGTTGGCTGAAATCACCCCGGACAAAGCGTTCCAGGACAAGCTGTATCCGTTTACCTGGGATGCCGT
ACGTTACAACGGCAAGCTGATTGCTTACCCGATCGCTGTTGAAGCGTTATCGCTGATTTATAACAAAGAT
CTGCTGCCGAACCCGCCAAAAACCTGGGAAGAGATCCCGGCGCTGGATAAAGAACTGAAAGCGAAAGGTA
AGAGCGCGCTGATGTTCAACCTGCAAGAACCGTACTTCACCTGGCCGCTGATTGCTGCTGACGGGGGTTA
TGCGTTCAAGTATGAAAACGGCAAGTACGACATTAAAGACGTGGGCGTGGATAACGCTGGCGCGAAAGCG
GGTCTGACCTTCCTGGTTGACCTGATTAAAAACAAACACATGAATGCAGACACCGATTACTCCATCGCAG
AAGCTGCCTTTAATAAAGGCGAAACAGCGATGACCATCAACGGCCCGTGGGCATGGTCCAACATCGACAC
CAGCAAAGTGAATTATGGTGTAACGGTACTGCCGACCTTCAAGGGTCAACCATCCAAACCGTTCGTTGGC
GTGCTGAGCGCAGGTATTAACGCCGCCAGTCCGAACAAAGAGCTGGCAAAAGAGTTCCTCGAAAACTATC
TGCTGACTGATGAAGGTCTGGAAGCGGTTAATAAAGACAAACCGCTGGGTGCCGTAGCGCTGAAGTCTTA
CGAGGAAGAGTTGGCGAAAGATCCACGTATTGCCGCCACCATGGAAAACGCCCAGAAAGGTGAAATCATG
CCGAACATCCCGCAGATGTCCGCTTTCTGGTATGCCGTGCGTACTGCGGTGATCAACGCCGCCAGCGGTC
GTCAGACTGTCGATGAAGCCCTGAAAGACGCGCAGACTAATTCGATCACAAGTTTGTACAAAAAAGCTGA
ACGAGAAACGTAAAATGATATAAATATCAATATATTAAATTAGATTTTGCATAAAAAACAGACTACATAA
TACTGTAAAACACAACATATCCAGTCACTATGGCGGCCGCGGGTGATGCTGCCAACTTAGCGGCCGCTAA
GTTGGCAGCATCACCCGACGCACTTTGCGCCGAATAAATACCTGTGACGGAAGATCACTTCGCAGAATAA
ATAAATCCTGGTGTCCCTGTTGATACCGGGAAGCCCTGGGCCAACTTTTGGCGAAAATGAGACGTTGATC
GGCACGCAAGAGGTTCCAACTTTCACCATAATGAAATAAGATCACTACCGGGCGTATTTTTTGAGTTATC
GAGATTTTCAGGAGCTAAGGAAGCTAAAATGGAGAAAAAAATCACTGGATATACCACCGTTGATATATCC
CAATGGCATCGTAAAGAACATTTTGAGGCATTTCAGTCAGTTGCTCAATGTACCTATAACCAGACCGTTC
AGCTGGATATTACGGCCTTTTTAAAGACCGTAAAGAAAAATAAGCACAAGTTTTATCCGGCCTTTATTCA
CATTCTTGCCCGCCTGATGAATGCTCATCCGGAATTCCGTATGGCAATGAAAGACGGTGAGCTGGTGATA
TGGGATAGTGTTCACCCTTGTTACACCGTTTTCCATGAGCAAACTGAAACGTTTTCATCGCTCTGGAGTG
AATACCACGACGATTTCCGGCAGTTTCTACACATATATTCGCAAGATGTGGCGTGTTACGGTGAAAACCT
GGCCTATTTCCCTAAAGGGTTTATTGAGAATATGTTTTTCGTCTCAGCCAATCCCTGGGTGAGTTTCACC
AGTTTTGATTTAAACGTGGCCAATATGGACAACTTCTTCGCCCCCGTTTTCACCATGGGCAAATATTATA
CGCAAGGCGACAAGGTGCTGATGCCGCTGGCGATTCAGGTTCATCATGCCGTTTGTGATGGCTTCCATGT
CGGCAGAATGCTTAATGAATTACAACAGTACTGCGATGAGTGGCAGGGCGGGGCGTAAACGCGTGGATCC
GGCTTACTAAAAGCCAGATAACAGTATGCGTATTTGCGCGCTGATTTTTGCGGTATAAGAATATATACTG
ATATGTATACCCGAAGTATGTCAAAAAGAGGTATGCTATGAAGCAGCGTATTACAGTGACAGTTGACAGC
GACAGCTATCAGTTGCTCAAGGCATATATGATGTCAATATCTCCGGTCTGGTAAGCACAACCATGCAGAA
TGAAGCCCGTCGTCTGCGTGCCGAACGCTGGAAAGCGGAAAATCAGGAAGGGATGGCTGAGGTCGCCCGG
TTTATTGAAATGAACGGCTCTTTTGCTGACGAGAACAGGGGCTGGTGAAATGCAGTTTAAGGTTTACACC
TATAAAAGAGAGAGCCGTTATCGTCTGTTTGTGGATGTACAGAGTGATATTATTGACACGCCCGGGCGAC
GGATGGTGATCCCCCTGGCCAGTGCACGTCTGCTGTCAGATAAAGTCTCCCGTGAACTTTACCCGGTGGT
GCATATCGGGGATGAAAGCTGGCGCATGATGACCACCGATATGGCCAGTGTGCCGGTCTCCGTTATCGGG
GAAGAAGTGGCTGATCTCAGCCACCGCGAAAATGACATCAAAAACGCCATTAACCTGATGTTCTGGGGAA
TATAAATGTCAGGCTCCCTTATACACAGCCAGTCTGCAGGTCGACCATAGTGACTGGATATGTTGTGTTT
TACAGTATTATGTAGTCTGTTTTTTATGCAAAATCTAATTTAATATATTGATATTTATATCATTTTACGT
TTCTCGTTCAGCTTTCTTGTACAAAGTGGTGATAGCTTGGCACTGGCCGTCGTTTTACAACGTCGTGACT
GGGAAAACCCTGGCGTTACCCAACTTAATCGCCTTGCAGCACATCCCCCTTTCGCCAGCTGGCGTAATAG
CGAAGAGGCCCGCACCGATCGCCCTTCCCAACAGTTGCGCAGCCTGAATGGCGAATGGCAGCTTGGCTGT
TTTGGCGGATGAGATAAGATTTTCAGCCTGATACAGATTAAATCAGAACGCAGAAGCGGTCTGATAAAAC
AGAATTTGCCTGGCGGCAGTAGCGCGGTGGTCCCACCTGACCCCATGCCGAACTCAGAAGTGAAACGCCG
TAGCGCCGATGGTAGTGTGGGGTCTCCCCATGCGAGAGTAGGGAACTGCCAGGCATCAAATAAAACGAAA
GGCTCAGTCGAAAGACTGGGCCTTTCGTTTTATCTGTTGTTTGTCGGTGAACGCTCTCCTGAGTAGGACA
AATCCGCCGGGAGCGGATTTGAACGTTGCGAAGCAACGGCCCGGAGGGTGGCGGGCAGGACGCCCGCCAT
AAACTGCCAGGCATCAAATTAAGCAGAAGGCCATCCTGACGGATGGCCTTTTTGCGTTTCTACAAACTCT
TTTGTTTATTTTTCTAAATACATTCAAATATGTATCCGCTCATGAGACAATAACCCTGATAAATGCTTCA
ATAATATTGAAAAAGGAAGAGTATGAGTATTCAACATTTCCGTGTCGCCCTTATTCCCTTTTTTGCGGCA
TTTTGCCTTCCTGTTTTTGCTCACCCAGAAACGCTGGTGAAAGTAAAAGATGCTGAAGATCAGTTGGGTG
CACGAGTGGGTTACATCGAACTGGATCTCAACAGCGGTAAGATCCTTGAGAGTTTTCGCCCCGAAGAACG
TTTCCCAATGATGAGCACTTTTAAAGTTCTGCTATGTGGCGCGGTATTATCCCGTGTTGACGCCGGGCAA
GAGCAACTCGGTCGCCGCATACACTATTCTCAGAATGACTTGGTTGAGTACTCACCAGTCACAGAAAAGC
ATCTTACGGATGGCATGACAGTAAGAGAATTATGCAGTGCTGCCATAACCATGAGTGATAACACTGCGGC
CAACTTACTTCTGACAACGATCGGAGGACCGAAGGAGCTAACCGCTTTTTTGCACAACATGGGGGATCAT
GTAACTCGCCTTGATCGTTGGGAACCGGAGCTGAATGAAGCCATACCAAACGACGAGCGTGACACCACGA
TGCCTGTAGCAATGGCAACAACGTTGCGCAAACTATTAACTGGCGAACTACTTACTCTAGCTTCCCGGCA
ACAATTAATAGACTGGATGGAGGCGGATAAAGTTGCAGGACCACTTCTGCGCTCGGCCCTTCCGGCTGGC
TGGTTTATTGCTGATAAATCTGGAGCCGGTGAGCGTGGGTCTCGCGGTATCATTGCAGCACTGGGGCCAG
ATGGTAAGCCCTCCCGTATCGTAGTTATCTACACGACGGGGAGTCAGGCAACTATGGATGAACGAAATAG
ACAGATCGCTGAGATAGGTGCCTCACTGATTAAGCATTGGTAACTGTCAGACCAAGTTTACTCATATATA
CTTTAGATTGATT
[38 nt withheld, positions 6104-6141]
A
[37 nt withheld, positions 6143-6179]
ATTTTGTTAAAATTCGCGTTAAATTTTTGTTAAATCAGCTCATTTTTTAACCAATAGGCCGAAATCGGCA
AAATCCCTTATAAATCAAAAGAATAGCCCGAGATAGGGT
[37 nt withheld, positions 6289-6325]
AAAGAACGTGGACTCCAACGTCAAAGG
[141 nt withheld, positions 6353-6493]
G
[125 nt withheld, positions 6495-6619]
AAAGGATCTAGGTGAAGATCCTTTTTGATAATCTCATGACCAAAATCCCTTAACGTGAGTTTTCGTTCCA
CTGAGCGTCAGACCCCGTAGAAAAGATCAAAGGATCTTCTTGAGATCCTTTTTTTCTGCGCGTAATCTGC
TGCTTGCAAACAAAAAAACCACCGCTACCAGCGGTGGTTTGTTTGCCGGATCAAGAGCTACCAACTCTTT
TTCCGAAGGTAACTGGCTTCAGCAGAGCGCAGATACCAAATACTGTCCTTCTAGTGTAGCCGTAGTTAGG
CCACCACTTCAAGAACTCTGTAGCACCGCCTACATACCTCGCTCTGCTAATCCTGTTACCAGTGGCTGCT
GCCAGTGGCGATAAGTCGTGTCTTACCGGGTTGGACTCAAGACGATAGTTACCGGATAAGGCGCAGCGGT
CGGGCTGAACGGGGGGTTCGTGCACACAGCCCAGCTTGGAGCGAACGACCTACACCGAACTGAGATACCT
ACAGCGTGAGCTATGAGAAAGCGCCACGCTTCCCGAAGGGAGAAAGGCGGACAGGTATCCGGTAAGCGGC
AGGGTCGGAACAGGAGAGCGCACGAGGGAGCTTCCAGGGGGAAACGCCTGGTATCTTTATAGTCCTGTCG
GGTTTCGCCACCTCTGACTTGAGCGTCGATTTTTGTGATGCTCGTCAGGGGGGCGGAGCCTATGGAAAAA
CGCCAGCAACGCGGCCTTTTTACGGTTCCTGGCCTTTTGCTGGCCTTTTGCTCACATGTTCTTTCCTGCG
TTATCCCCTGATTCTGTGGATAACCGTATTACCGCCTTTGAGTGAGCTGATACCGCTCGCCGCAGCCGAA
CGACCGAGCGCAGCGAGTCAGTGAGCGAGGAAGCGGAAGAGCGCCTGATGCGGTATTTTCTCCTTACGCA
TCTGTGCGGTATTTCACACCGCATATGGTGCACTCTCAGTACAATCTGCTCTGATGCCGCATAGTTAAGC
CAGTATACACTCCGCTATCGCTACGTGACTGGGTCATGGCTGCGCCCCGACACCCGCCAACACCCGCTGA
CGCGCCCTGACGGGCTTGTCTGCTCCCGGCATCCGCTTACAGACAAGCTGTGACCGTCTCCGGGAGCTGC
ATGTGTCAGAGGTTTTCACCGTCATCACCGAAACGCGCGAGGCAGCTGCGGTAAAGCTCATCAGCGTGGT
CGTGCAGCGATTCACAGATGTCTGCCTGTTCATCCGCGTCCAGCTCGTTGAGTTTCTCCAGAAGCGTTAA
TGTCTGGCTTCTGATAAAGCGGGCCATGTTAAGGGCGGTTTTTTCCTGTTTGGTCACTGATGCCTCCGTG
TAAGGGGGATTTCTGTTCATGGGGGTAATGATACCGATGAAACGAGAGAGGATGCTCACGATACGGGTTA
CTGATGATGAACATGCCCGGTTACTGGAACGTTGTGAGGGTAAACAACTGGCGGTATGGATGCGGCGGGA
CCAGAGAAAAATCACTCAGGGTCAATGCCAGCGCTTCGTTAATACAGATGTAGGTGTTCCACAGGGTAGC
CAGCAGCATCCTGCGATGCAGATCCGGAACATAATGGTGCAGGGCGCTGACTTCCGCGTTTCCAGACTTT
ACGAAACACGGAAACCGAAGACCATTCATGTTGTTGCTCAGGTCGCAGACGTTTTGCAGCAGCAGTCGCT
TCACGTTCGCTCGCGTATCGGTGATTCATTCTGCTAACCAGTAAGGCAACCCCGCCAGCCTAGCCGGGTC
CTCAACGACAGGAGCACGATCATGCGCACCCGTGGCCAGGACCCAACGCTGCCCGAAATT
