Features (pLannotate 1.2.2; 25 found; start..end, strand, type, name):
      3..80      +  promoter       lacIq promoter: lacI (mutant); In the lacIq allele, a single base change in the promoter boosts expression of the lacI gene about 10-fold.
     81..1163    +  CDS            lacI: lac repressor; lacI; The lac repressor binds to the lac operator to inhibit transcription in E. coli. This inhibition can be relieved by adding lactose or isopropyl-β-D-thiogalactopyranoside (IPTG).
   1176..1197    +  protein_bind   CAP binding site: CAP binding activates transcription in the presence of cAMP. E. coli catabolite activator protein
   1216..1233    +  promoter       tet promoter (fragment): E. coli promoter for tetracycline efflux protein gene
   1406..1434    +  promoter       tac promoter: strong E. coli promoter; hybrid between the trp and lac UV5 promoters
   1442..1458    +  protein_bind   lac operator: The lac repressor binds to the lac operator to inhibit transcription in E. coli. This inhibition can be relieved by adding lactose or isopropyl-β-D-thiogalactopyranoside (IPTG). lac repressor encoded by lacI
   1528..2628    +  CDS            MBP: maltose binding protein from E. coli; malE (mutated); This version of the gene does not encode a signal sequence, so MBP will remain in the cytosol.
   2638..2762    +  protein_bind   attR1: mutant version of attR; recombination site for the Gateway® LR reaction LR Clonase™
   2787..2817    +  promoter       lac UV5 promoter: E. coli lac promoter with an "up" mutation
   2842..2870    +  promoter       cat promoter (fragment): promoter of the E. coli cat gene encoding chloramphenicol acetyltransferase
   2871..3530    +  CDS            CmR: chloramphenicol acetyltransferase; cat; confers resistance to chloramphenicol
   3709..3867    +  CDS            ccdA (fragment): CCDA_ECO57 - Also known as H, letA. Experimental evidence at protein level: Swiss-Prot protein existence level 1. Antitoxin component of a type II toxin-antitoxin (TA) system which inhibits the post-segregational killing (PSK) of plasmid-free cells, also referred to as a plasmid addiction system. Binds to and blocks the activity of CcdB; will also remove bound CcdB protein from the CcdB-GyrA complex by forming a CcdA-CcdB complex, a process termed rejuvenation. Functions as a transcriptional corepressor for the ccdAB operon, repression also requires CcdB (By similarity). From Escherichia coli
   3872..4174    +  CDS            ccdB: CCDB_ECOLI - Also known as G, letB, letD. Experimental evidence at protein level: Swiss-Prot protein existence level 1. Toxic component of a type II toxin-antitoxin (TA) system, functioning in plasmid maintainence. Responsible for the post- segregational killing (PSK) of plasmid-free cells, also referred to as a plasmid addiction system. Half-life of over 2 hours. Cell killing by CcdB is accompanied by filamentation, defects in chromosome and plasmid segregation, defects in cell division, formation of anucleate cells, decreased DNA synthesis and plasmid loss. Interferes with the activity of DN
   4218..4342    -  protein_bind   attR2: mutant version of attR; recombination site for the Gateway® LR reaction LR Clonase™
   4353..4507    +  CDS            lacZα (fragment): LacZα fragment of β-galactosidase; lacZ fragment
   4600..4715    +  ncRNA          5S rRNA: Accession: RF00001 - 5S ribosomal RNA
   4719..4805    +  terminator     rrnB T1 terminator: Escherichia coli rrnB; transcription terminator T1 from the E. coli rrnB gene
   4897..4924    +  terminator     rrnB T2 terminator: transcription terminator T2 from the E. coli rrnB gene
   4944..5035    +  promoter       AmpR promoter: bla
   5036..5896    +  CDS            AmpR: β-lactamase; bla; confers resistance to ampicillin, carbenicillin, and related antibiotics
   5938..6451    -  rep_origin     M13 ori (sequence partly withheld): M13 bacteriophage origin of replication; arrow indicates direction of (+) strand synthesis
   6562..7150    +  rep_origin     ori: high-copy-number ColE1/pMB1/pBR322/pUC origin of replication
   7336..7476    -  misc_feature   bom: basis of mobility region from pBR322
   7578..7769    -  CDS            rop: Rop protein, which maintains plasmids at low copy number; rop
   7773..8168    +  CDS            YPB1_ECOLX: Protein predicted: Swiss-Prot protein existence level 4. From Escherichia coli.
>Addgene plasmid #8837 | pKM596 | analyzer sequence | sequence record 6767
CCGACACCATCGAATGGTGCAAAACCTTTCGCGGTATGGCATGATAGCGCCCGGAAGAGAGTCAATTCAG
GGTGGTGAATGTGAAACCAGTAACGTTATACGATGTCGCAGAGTATGCCGGTGTCTCTTATCAGACCGTT
TCCCGCGTGGTGAACCAGGCCAGCCACGTTTCTGCGAAAACGCGGGAAAAAGTGGAAGCGGCGATGGCGG
AGCTGAATTACATTCCCAACCGCGTGGCACAACAACTGGCGGGCAAACAGTCGTTGCTGATTGGCGTTGC
CACCTCCAGTCTGGCCCTGCACGCGCCGTCGCAAATTGTCGCGGCGATTAAATCTCGCGCCGATCAACTG
GGTGCCAGCGTGGTGGTGTCGATGGTAGAACGAAGCGGCGTCGAAGCCTGTAAAGCGGCGGTGCACAATC
TTCTCGCGCAACGCGTCAGTGGGCTGATCATTAACTATCCGCTGGATGACCAGGATGCCATTGCTGTGGA
AGCTGCCTGCACTAATGTTCCGGCGTTATTTCTTGATGTCTCTGACCAGACACCCATCAACAGTATTATT
TTCTCCCATGAAGACGGTACGCGACTGGGCGTGGAGCATCTGGTCGCATTGGGTCACCAGCAAATCGCGC
TGTTAGCGGGCCCATTAAGTTCTGTCTCGGCGCGTCTGCGTCTGGCTGGCTGGCATAAATATCTCACTCG
CAATCAAATTCAGCCGATAGCGGAACGGGAAGGCGACTGGAGTGCCATGTCCGGTTTTCAACAAACCATG
CAAATGCTGAATGAGGGCATCGTTCCCACTGCGATGCTGGTTGCCAACGATCAGATGGCGCTGGGCGCAA
TGCGCGCCATTACCGAGTCCGGGCTGCGCGTTGGTGCGGATATCTCGGTAGTGGGATACGACGATACCGA
AGACAGCTCATGTTATATCCCGCCGTTAACCACCATCAAACAGGATTTTCGCCTGCTGGGGCAAACCAGC
GTGGACCGCTTGCTGCAACTCTCTCAGGGCCAGGCGGTGAAGGGCAATCAGCTGTTGCCCGTCTCACTGG
TGAAAAGAAAAACCACCCTGGCGCCCAATACGCAAACCGCCTCTCCCCGCGCGTTGGCCGATTCATTAAT
GCAGCTGGCACGACAGGTTTCCCGACTGGAAAGCGGGCAGTGAGCGCAACGCAATTAATGTGAGTTAGCT
CACTCATTAGGCACAATTCTCATGTTTGACAGCTTATCATCGACTGCACGGTGCACCAATGCTTCTGGCG
TCAGGCAGCCATCGGAAGCTGTGGTATGGCTGTGCAGGTCGTAAATCACTGCATAATTCGTGTCGCTCAA
GGCGCACTCCCGTTCTGGATAATGTTTTTTGCGCCGACATCATAACGGTTCTGGCAAATATTCTGAAATG
AGCTGTTGACAATTAATCATCGGCTCGTATAATGTGTGGAATTGTGAGCGGATAACAATTTCACACAGGA
AACAGCCAGTCCGTTTAGGTGTTTTCACGAGCACTTCACCAACAAGGACCATAGATTATGAAAATCGAAG
AAGGTAAACTGGTAATCTGGATTAACGGCGATAAAGGCTATAACGGTCTCGCTGAAGTCGGTAAGAAATT
CGAGAAAGATACCGGAATTAAAGTCACCGTTGAGCATCCGGATAAACTGGAAGAGAAATTCCCACAGGTT
GCGGCAACTGGCGATGGCCCTGACATTATCTTCTGGGCACACGACCGCTTTGGTGGCTACGCTCAATCTG
GCCTGTTGGCTGAAATCACCCCGGACAAAGCGTTCCAGGACAAGCTGTATCCGTTTACCTGGGATGCCGT
ACGTTACAACGGCAAGCTGATTGCTTACCCGATCGCTGTTGAAGCGTTATCGCTGATTTATAACAAAGAT
CTGCTGCCGAACCCGCCAAAAACCTGGGAAGAGATCCCGGCGCTGGATAAAGAACTGAAAGCGAAAGGTA
AGAGCGCGCTGATGTTCAACCTGCAAGAACCGTACTTCACCTGGCCGCTGATTGCTGCTGACGGGGGTTA
TGCGTTCAAGTATGAAAACGGCAAGTACGACATTAAAGACGTGGGCGTGGATAACGCTGGCGCGAAAGCG
GGTCTGACCTTCCTGGTTGACCTGATTAAAAACAAACACATGAATGCAGACACCGATTACTCCATCGCAG
AAGCTGCCTTTAATAAAGGCGAAACAGCGATGACCATCAACGGCCCGTGGGCATGGTCCAACATCGACAC
CAGCAAAGTGAATTATGGTGTAACGGTACTGCCGACCTTCAAGGGTCAACCATCCAAACCGTTCGTTGGC
GTGCTGAGCGCAGGTATTAACGCCGCCAGTCCGAACAAAGAGCTGGCAAAAGAGTTCCTCGAAAACTATC
TGCTGACTGATGAAGGTCTGGAAGCGGTTAATAAAGACAAACCGCTGGGTGCCGTAGCGCTGAAGTCTTA
CGAGGAAGAGTTGGCGAAAGATCCACGTATTGCCGCCACCATGGAAAACGCCCAGAAAGGTGAAATCATG
CCGAACATCCCGCAGATGTCCGCTTTCTGGTATGCCGTGCGTACTGCGGTGATCAACGCCGCCAGCGGTC
GTCAGACTGTCGATGAAGCCCTGAAAGACGCGCAGACTAATTCGATCACAAGTTTGTACAAAAAAGCTGA
ACGAGAAACGTAAAATGATATAAATATCAATATATTAAATTAGATTTTGCATAAAAAACAGACTACATAA
TACTGTAAAACACAACATATCCAGTCACTATGGCGGCCGCATTAGGCACCCCAGGCTTTACACTTTATGC
TTCCGGCTCGTATAATGTGTGGATTTTGAGTTAGGATCCGGCGAGATTTTCAGGAGCTAAGGAAGCTAAA
ATGGAGAAAAAAATCACTGGATATACCACCGTTGATATATCCCAATGGCATCGTAAAGAACATTTTGAGG
CATTTCAGTCAGTTGCTCAATGTACCTATAACCAGACCGTTCAGCTGGATATTACGGCCTTTTTAAAGAC
CGTAAAGAAAAATAAGCACAAGTTTTATCCGGCCTTTATTCACATTCTTGCCCGCCTGATGAATGCTCAT
CCGGAATTCCGTATGGCAATGAAAGACGGTGAGCTGGTGATATGGGATAGTGTTCACCCTTGTTACACCG
TTTTCCATGAGCAAACTGAAACGTTTTCATCGCTCTGGAGTGAATACCACGACGATTTCCGGCAGTTTCT
ACACATATATTCGCAAGATGTGGCGTGTTACGGTGAAAACCTGGCCTATTTCCCTAAAGGGTTTATTGAG
AATATGTTTTTCGTCTCAGCCAATCCCTGGGTGAGTTTCACCAGTTTTGATTTAAACGTGGCCAATATGG
ACAACTTCTTCGCCCCCGTTTTCACCATGGGCAAATATTATACGCAAGGCGACAAGGTGCTGATGCCGCT
GGCGATTCAGGTTCATCATGCCGTCTGTGATGGCTTCCATGTCGGCAGAATGCTTAATGAATTACAACAG
TACTGCGATGAGTGGCAGGGCGGGGCGTAAACGCGTGGATCCGGCTTACTAAAAGCCAGATAACAGTATG
CGTATTTGCGCGCTGATTTTTGCGGTATAAGAATATATACTGATATGTATACCCGAAGTATGTCAAAAAG
AGGTGTGCTATGAAGCAGCGTATTACAGTGACAGTTGACAGCGACAGCTATCAGTTGCTCAAGGCATATA
TGATGTCAATATCTCCGGTCTGGTAAGCACAACCATGCAGAATGAAGCCCGTCGTCTGCGTGCCGAACGC
TGGAAAGCGGAAAATCAGGAAGGGATGGCTGAGGTCGCCCGGTTTATTGAAATGAACGGCTCTTTTGCTG
ACGAGAACAGGGACTGGTGAAATGCAGTTTAAGGTTTACACCTATAAAAGAGAGAGCCGTTATCGTCTGT
TTGTGGATGTACAGAGTGATATTATTGACACGCCCGGGCGACGGATGGTGATCCCCCTGGCCAGTGCACG
TCTGCTGTCAGATAAAGTCTCCCGTGAACTTTACCCGGTGGTGCATATCGGGGATGAAAGCTGGCGCATG
ATGACCACCGATATGGCCAGTGTGCCGGTCTCCGTTATCGGGGAAGAAGTGGCTGATCTCAGCCACCGCG
AAAATGACATCAAAAACGCCATTAACCTGATGTTCTGGGGAATATAAATGTCAGGCTCCCTTATACACAG
CCAGTCTGCAGGTCGACCATAGTGACTGGATATGTTGTGTTTTACAGTATTATGTAGTCTGTTTTTTATG
CAAAATCTAATTTAATATATTGATATTTATATCATTTTACGTTTCTCGTTCAGCTTTCTTGTACAAAGTG
GTGATAGCTTGGCACTGGCCGTCGTTTTACAACGTCGTGACTGGGAAAACCCTGGCGTTACCCAACTTAA
TCGCCTTGCAGCACATCCCCCTTTCGCCAGCTGGCGTAATAGCGAAGAGGCCCGCACCGATCGCCCTTCC
CAACAGTTGCGCAGCCTGAATGGCGAATGGCAGCTTGGCTGTTTTGGCGGATGAGATAAGATTTTCAGCC
TGATACAGATTAAATCAGAACGCAGAAGCGGTCTGATAAAACAGAATTTGCCTGGCGGCAGTAGCGCGGT
GGTCCCACCTGACCCCATGCCGAACTCAGAAGTGAAACGCCGTAGCGCCGATGGTAGTGTGGGGTCTCCC
CATGCGAGAGTAGGGAACTGCCAGGCATCAAATAAAACGAAAGGCTCAGTCGAAAGACTGGGCCTTTCGT
TTTATCTGTTGTTTGTCGGTGAACGCTCTCCTGAGTAGGACAAATCCGCCGGGAGCGGATTTGAACGTTG
CGAAGCAACGGCCCGGAGGGTGGCGGGCAGGACGCCCGCCATAAACTGCCAGGCATCAAATTAAGCAGAA
GGCCATCCTGACGGATGGCCTTTTTGCGTTTCTACAAACTCTTTTTGTTTATTTTTCTAAATACATTCAA
ATATGTATCCGCTCATGAGACAATAACCCTGATAAATGCTTCAATAATATTGAAAAAGGAAGAGTATGAG
TATTCAACATTTCCGTGTCGCCCTTATTCCCTTTTTTGCGGCATTTTGCCTTCCTGTTTTTGCTCACCCA
GAAACGCTGGTGAAAGTAAAAGATGCTGAAGATCAGTTGGGTGCACGAGTGGGTTACATCGAACTGGATC
TCAACAGCGGTAAGATCCTTGAGAGTTTTCGCCCCGAAGAACGTTCTCCAATGATGAGCACTTTTAAAGT
TCTGCTATGTGGCGCGGTATTATCCCGTGTTGACGCCGGGCAAGAGCAACTCGGTCGCCGCATACACTAT
TCTCAGAATGACTTGGTTGAGTACTCACCAGTCACAGAAAAGCATCTTACGGATGGCATGACAGTAAGAG
AATTATGCAGTGCTGCCATAACCATGAGTGATAACACTGCGGCCAACTTACTTCTGACAACGATCGGAGG
ACCGAAGGAGCTAACCGCTTTTTTGCACAACATGGGGGATCATGTAACTCGCCTTGATCGTTGGGAACCG
GAGCTGAATGAAGCCATACCAAACGACGAGCGTGACACCACGATGCCTGTAGCAATGGCAACAACGTTGC
GCAAACTATTAACTGGCGAACTACTTACTCTAGCTTCCCGGCAACAATTAATAGACTGGATGGAGGCGGA
TAAAGTTGCAGGACCACTTCTGCGCTCGGCCCTTCCGGCTGGCTGGTTTATTGCTGATAAATCTGGAGCC
GGTGAGCGTGGGTCTCGCGGTATCATTGCAGCACTGGGGCCAGATGGTAAGCCCTCCCGTATCGTAGTTA
TCTACACGACGGGGAGTCAGGCAACTATGGATGAACGAAATAGACAGATCGCTGAGATAGGTGCCTCACT
GATTAAGCATTGGTAACTGTCAGACCAAGTTTACTCATATATACTTTAGATTGATT
[38 nt withheld, positions 5937-5974]
A
[37 nt withheld, positions 5976-6012]
ATTTTGTTAAAATTCGCGTTAAATTTTTGTTAAATCAGCTCATTTTTTAACCAATAGGCCGAAATCGGCA
AAATCCCTTATAAATCAAAAGAATAGCCCGAGATAGGGT
[37 nt withheld, positions 6122-6158]
AAAGAACGTGGACTCCAACGTCAAAGG
[141 nt withheld, positions 6186-6326]
G
[125 nt withheld, positions 6328-6452]
AAAGGATCTAGGTGAAGATCCTTTTTGATAATCTCATGACCAAAATCCCTTAACGTGAGTTTTCGTTCCA
CTGAGCGTCAGACCCCGTAGAAAAGATCAAAGGATCTTCTTGAGATCCTTTTTTTCTGCGCGTAATCTGC
TGCTTGCAAACAAAAAAACCACCGCTACCAGCGGTGGTTTGTTTGCCGGATCAAGAGCTACCAACTCTTT
TTCCGAAGGTAACTGGCTTCAGCAGAGCGCAGATACCAAATACTGTCCTTCTAGTGTAGCCGTAGTTAGG
CCACCACTTCAAGAACTCTGTAGCACCGCCTACATACCTCGCTCTGCTAATCCTGTTACCAGTGGCTGCT
GCCAGTGGCGATAAGTCGTGTCTTACCGGGTTGGACTCAAGACGATAGTTACCGGATAAGGCGCAGCGGT
CGGGCTGAACGGGGGGTTCGTGCACACAGCCCAGCTTGGAGCGAACGACCTACACCGAACTGAGATACCT
ACAGCGTGAGCTATGAGAAAGCGCCACGCTTCCCGAAGGGAGAAAGGCGGACAGGTATCCGGTAAGCGGC
AGGGTCGGAACAGGAGAGCGCACGAGGGAGCTTCCAGGGGGAAACGCCTGGTATCTTTATAGTCCTGTCG
GGTTTCGCCACCTCTGACTTGAGCGTCGATTTTTGTGATGCTCGTCAGGGGGGCGGAGCCTATGGAAAAA
CGCCAGCAACGCGGCCTTTTTACGGTTCCTGGCCTTTTGCTGGCCTTTTGCTCACATGTTCTTTCCTGCG
TTATCCCCTGATTCTGTGGATAACCGTATTACCGCCTTTGAGTGAGCTGATACCGCTCGCCGCAGCCGAA
CGACCGAGCGCAGCGAGTCAGTGAGCGAGGAAGCGGAAGAGCGCCTGATGCGGTATTTTCTCCTTACGCA
TCTGTGCGGTATTTCACACCGCATATGGTGCACTCTCAGTACAATCTGCTCTGATGCCGCATAGTTAAGC
CAGTATACACTCCGCTATCGCTACGTGACTGGGTCATGGCTGCGCCCCGACACCCGCCAACACCCGCTGA
CGCGCCCTGACGGGCTTGTCTGCTCCCGGCATCCGCTTACAGACAAGCTGTGACCGTCTCCGGGAGCTGC
ATGTGTCAGAGGTTTTCACCGTCATCACCGAAACGCGCGAGGCAGCTGCGGTAAAGCTCATCAGCGTGGT
CGTGCAGCGATTCACAGATGTCTGCCTGTTCATCCGCGTCCAGCTCGTTGAGTTTCTCCAGAAGCGTTAA
TGTCTGGCTTCTGATAAAGCGGGCCATGTTAAGGGCGGTTTTTTCCTGTTTGGTCACTTGATGCCTCCGT
GTAAGGGGGAATTTCTGTTCATGGGGGTAATGATACCGATGAAACGAGAGAGGATGCTCACGATACGGGT
TACTGATGATGAACATGCCCGGTTACTGGAACGTTGTGAGGGTAAACAACTGGCGGTATGGATGCGGCGG
GACCAGAGAAAAATCACTCAGGGTCAATGCCAGCGCTTCGTTAATACAGATGTAGGTGTTCCACAGGGTA
GCCAGCAGCATCCTGCGATGCAGATCCGGAACATAATGGTGCAGGGCGCTGACTTCCGCGTTTCCAGACT
TTACGAAACACGGAAACCGAAGACCATTCATGTTGTTGCTCAGGTCGCAGACGTTTTGCAGCAGCAGTCG
CTTCACGTTCGCTCGCGTATCGGTGATTCATTCTGCTAACCAGTAAGGCAACCCCGCCAGCCTAGCCGGG
TCCTCAACGACAGGAGCACGATCATGCGCACCCGTGGCCAGGACCCAACGCTGCCCGAAATT
