>Addgene plasmid #8837 | pKM596 Sequencing Result | analyzer sequence | sequence record 17306
GAGCACTTCACCACAGGACCATAGATTATGAAAACTGAAGAAGGTAAACTGGTAATCTGGATTAACGGCG
ATAAAGGCTATAACGGTCTCGCTGAAGTCGGTAAGAAATTCGAGAAAGATACCGGAATTAAAGTCACCGT
TGAGCATCCGGATAAACTGGAAGAGAAATTCCCACAGGTTGCGGCAACTGGCGATGGCCCTGACATTATC
TTCTGGGCACACGACCGCTTTGGTGGCTACGCTCAATCTGGCCTGTTGGCTGAAATCACCCCGGACAAAG
CGTTCCAGGACAAGCTGTATCCGTTTACCTGGGATGCCGTACGTTACAACGGCAAGCTGATTGCTTACCC
GATCGCTGTTGAAGCGTTATCGCTGATTTATAACAAAGATCTGCTGCCGAACCCGCCAAAAACCTGGGAA
GAGATCCCGGCGCTGGATAAAGAACTGAAAGCGAAAGGTAAGAGCGCGCTGATGTTCAACCTGCAAGAAC
CGTACTTCACCTGGCCGCTGATTGCTGCTGACGGGGGTTATGCGTTCAAGTATGAAAACGGCAAGTACGA
CATTAAAGACGTGGGCGTGGATAACGCTGGCGCGAAAGCGGGTCTGACCTTCCTGGTTGACCTGATTAAA
AACAAACACATGAATGCAGACACCGATTACTCCATCGCAGAAGCTGCCTTTAATAAAGGCGAAACAGCGA
TGACCATCAACGGCCCGTGGGCATGGTCCAAC
